>Addgene plasmid #59052 | pENTR-GFP-Patronin CC 776–1457 | depositor partial sequence | sequence record 92409 | Coding sequence
ATGGTGAGCAAGGGCGAGGAGCTGTTCACCGGGGTGGTGCCCATCCTGGTCGAGCTGGACGGCGACGTAA
ACGGCCACAAGTTCAGCGTGTCCGGCGAGGGCGAGGGCGATGCCACCTACGGCAAGCTGACCCTGAAGTT
CATCTGCACCACCGGCAAGCTGCCCGTGCCCTGGCCCACCCTCGTGACCACCCTGACCTACGGCGTGCAG
TGCTTCAGCCGCTACCCCGACCACATGAAGCAGCACGACTTCTTCAAGTCCGCCATGCCCGAAGGCTACG
TCCAGGAGCGCACCATCTTCTTCAAGGACGACGGCAACTACAAGACCCGCGCCGAGGTGAAGTTCGAGGG
CGACACCCTGGTGAACCGCATCGAGCTGAAGGGCATCGACTTCAAGGAGGACGGCAACATCCTGGGGCAC
AAGCTGGAGTACAACTACAACAGCCACAACGTCTATATCATGGCCGACAAGCAGAAGAACGGCATCAAGG
TGAACTTCAAGATCCGCCACAACATCGAGGACGGCAGCGTGCAGCTCGCCGACCACTACCAGCAGAACAC
CCCCATCGGCGACGGCCCCGTGCTGCTGCCCGACAACCACTACCTGAGCACCCAGTCCGCCCTGAGCAAA
GACCCCAACGAGAAGCGCGATCACATGGTCCTGCTGGAGTTCGTGACCGCCGCCGGGATCACTCTCGGCA
TGGACGAGCTGTACAAGCACCGGTATACAAGTTTGTACAAAAAAGCAGGCTCCGCGGCCGCCCCCATGAA
CGCCCCAGTCAGCGCATACAGCTCCCGTCCGCCCAGTCGCGATCCCTACCAGCAGCAGCTCCACCATCAG
CAGCAGCAGCCCATGCCCATGCCGCAACCGATGCAGTACGTCAACGAGCATGGGCAGTATATGTCGCCGC
CGCAGCCCGCACACTACATGCCGCAGCAGGCACAACAGCCGCAGAGCATTTACAGCGACAACGGGGCGGC
GTACAATCACAGTAACCACTCGCCATACGGCGGAGCTCCACAGTATCGGAGCAGCGTGGTGTACGACGAT
TACGGGCAGCCCACCAACCACTTCTACCTGCATGAGTCATCGCCGCAGCCTCAAGCTCATCAGCATCCGC
AGCGCAGGACTTGGGCTCACTCCGCAGCAGCCGCCGCTTATGAACAACAGCAACAGATCCAGCCTTCCCT
GGTGGATGTGAATGCCTGGCAGACGCAGCAGCACCAAAAGCAGAAGCAGACCTGGATGAACAGGCCGCCC
TCGAGTGCGGGAGCCCCGAGTCCTGGCAGCTTTATGCTGCACCAGAACGGTGGAGGAGGAGGTGGTGGCG
GTGGTGGTGGCGAGCTACAGCACCTGTTTCAGGTACAGGCCTCGCCACAGCATGGCCAACGGCAGGTTAG
TGGATCCAATGGCGTGCAGCGCCAGCAGTCGTTGACCAACTTGCGAGACAATCGCTCGCCCAAGGCACCA
CAAAACATGGGAATGCCCATGGGTATGCCAATGCAGCAAGAGGACATGATGGCACCGCAGAGTATTTGCT
TTATCGGTGACGAGGAGGATGTTGATGAGCTGGAGCGGAACATCATCGAATCTATGCAGTCGACGCACAT
CTCCGACTTTGTACACCAACAGCAGCAGCAGCACCAACACCAACAGCAACTTCAGCAGCAACAACGGTTG
CAGGGGCACAGCGGACGAGGTAGCAGCTCGGAGGATTATGACAGCGGGGAGATGATCTCCAACAAGCTGA
ACATCACCAGCGGCAATCTCACCTATCGCATACCCTCGCCATCCCGTCCCTCCATCCAAGCCAACAGCTT
CCAGGATCCCCGAGCCATGGCAGCTGCTTCCGGTGGCGAGGACCAGCCGCCCGAGAAGGGTTTCTACATC
TCCTTCGACGATGAGCAGCCCAAACGACCCAAGCCACCTCTGCGCGCCAAGCGATCGCCTAAAAAGGAGT
CTCCACCAGGAAGTCGGGACAGCGTCGATAACCAGGCGACCCTGAAACGTGAATCGCTAAGTCATCTGCA
CAACAACAACAATATTGGATTCGGAAATGATGATGTCAACAGCAAACCGGTGACCAGGCACAGTATCCAT
GGCCTAAACAACTCCAACAGTGTCAAATCTCCCGGAAATGCCACGTACAACAAGTACACGGATGAGCCGC
CCATCCAACTGCGACAGTTGGCCGTTTCGGGAGCAATGTCACCAACTAGTAACGAACGTCATCACTTGGA
CGATGTCAGCAATCAGTCACCGCAGCAGACGCAGCAACCAATGTCGCCCACGCGACTCCAACAGAGCAGC
AACAACGCAGAGGCGGCCAAGAACAAGGCGCTGGTCATCGGAGCAGATTCCACCAATTTGGATCCGGAAT
CTGTTGATGAGATGGAGCGGCGCAAGGAGAAAATCATGCTGCTGTCTTTGCAACGTCGCCAGCAACAGGA
GGAGGCGAAGGCGCGCAAAGAGATTGAGGCTTCCCAGAAGCGAGAAAAGGAGCGCGAAAAGGAGGAGGAA
CGAGCGCGGAAAAAGGAGGAGCAAATGGCACGGCGAGCGGCCATTTTGGAGCAGCACAGACTCAAGAAAG
CCATTGAAGAGGCCGAGCGAGAGGGTAAAACCCTGGATCGGCCCGATCTGCACGTGAAGCTGCAATCGCA
TTCATCCACCTCAACGACCCCACGACTGAGGCAGCAGCGCACCACGCGTCCCAGGCCTAAGACAATTCAC
GTGGATGATGCCAGCGTGGACATCAGCGAGGCTTCAAGCATCTCTAGTCGGGGCAAAAAAGGCTCAAGCT
CGAATCTAACCTGA
