>Addgene plasmid #59052 | pENTR-GFP-Patronin CC 776–1457 | addgene partial sequence | sequence record 93919 | EGFP-C 5'-CATGGTCCTGCTGGAGTTCGTG-3'
AGCACCGGTATACAAGTTTGTACAAAAAAGCAGGCTCCGCGGCCGCCCCCATGAACGCCCCAGTCAGCGC
ATACAGCTCCCGTCCGCCCAGTCGCGATCCCTACCAGCAGCAGCTCCACCATCAGCAGCAGCAGCCCATG
CCCATGCCGCAACCGATGCAGTACGTCAACGAGCATGGGCAGTATATGTCGCCGCCGCAGCCCGCACACT
ACATGCCGCAGCAGGCACAACAGCCGCAGAGCATTTACAGCGACAACGGGGCGGCGTACAATCACAGTAA
CCACTCGCCATACGGCGGAGCTCCACAGTATCGGAGCAGCGTGGTGTACGACGATTACGGGCAGCCCACC
AACCACTTCTACCTGCATGAGTCATCGCCGCAGCCTCAAGCTCATCAGCATCCGCAGCGCAGGACTTGGG
CTCACTCCGCAGCAGCCGCCGCTTATGAACAACAGCAACAGATCCAGCCTTCCCTGGTGGATGTGAATGC
CTGGCAGACGCAGCAGCACCAAAAGCAGAAGCAGACCTGGATGAACAGGCCGCCCTCGAGTGCGGGAGCC
CCGAGTCCTGGCAGCTTTATGCTGCACCAGAACGGTGGAGGAGGAGGTGGTGGCGGTGGTGGTGGCGAGC
TACAGCACCTGTTTCAGGTACAGGCCTCGCCACAGCATGGCCAACGGCAGGTTAGTGGATCCAATGGCGT
GCAGCGCCAGCAGTCGTTGACCAACTTGCGAGACAATCGCTCGCCCAAGGCACCACAAAACATGGGAATG
CCCATGGGTATGCCAATGCAGCAAGAGGACATGATGGCACCGCAGAGTATTTGCTTTATCGGTGACGAGG
AGGATGTTGATGAGCTGGAGCGGAACATCATCGAATCTATGCAGTCGACGCACATCTCCGACTTTGTACA
CCAACAGCAGCAGCAGCACCAACACCAACAGCAACTTCAGCAGCAACAACGGTTGCAGGGGCACAGCGGA
CGAGGTA
