>Addgene plasmid #59052 | pENTR-GFP-Patronin CC 776–1457 | addgene partial sequence | sequence record 93927 | M13-Rev 5'-CAGGAAACAGCTATGACC-3'
TAATGATTTTATTTTGACTGATAGTGACCTGTTCGTTGCAACAAATTGATAAGCAATGCTTTCTTATAAT
GCCAACTTTGTACAAGAAAGCTGGGTCGGCGCGCCCACCCTTGGTTAGATTCGAGCTTGAGCCTTTTTTG
CCCCGACTAGAGATGCTTGAAGCCTCGCTGATGTCCACGCTGGCATCATCCACGTGAATTGTCTTAGGCC
TGGGACGCGTGGTGCGCTGCTGCCTCAGTCGTGGGGTCGTTGAGGTGGATGAATGCGATTGCAGCTTCAC
GTGCAGATCGGGCCGATCCAGGGTTTTACCCTCTCGCTCGGCCTCTTCAATGGCTTTCTTGAGTCTGTGC
TGCTCCAAAATGGCCGCTCGCCGTGCCATTTGCTCCTCCTTTTTCCGCGCTCGTTCCTCCTCCTTTTCGC
GCTCCTTTTCTCGCTTCTGGGAAGCCTCAATCTCTTTGCGCGCCTTCGCCTCCTCCTGTTGCTGGCGACG
TTGCAAAGACAGCAGCATGATTTTCTCCTTGCGCCGCTCCATCTCATCAACAGATTCCGGATCCAAATTG
GTGGAATCTGCTCCGATGACCAGCGCCTTGTTCTTGGCCGCCTCTGCGTTGTTGCTGCTCTGTTGGAGTC
GCGTGGGCGACATTGGTTGCTGCGTCTGCTGCGGTGACTGATTGCTGACATCGTCCAAGTGATGACGTTC
GTTACTAGTTGGTGACATTGCTCCCGAAACGGCCAACTGTCGCAGTTGGATGGGCGGCTCATCCGTGTAC
TTGTTGTACGTGGCATTTCCGGGAGATTTGACACTGTTGGAGTTGTTTAGGCCATGGATACTGTGCCTGG
TCACCGGTTTGCTGTTGACATCATCATTTCCGAATCCAATATTGTTGTTGTTGTGCAGATGACTTAG
