[The description below was written by a language model from this plasmid's Addgene catalogue record.]
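Description:
pENTR-GFP-Patronin CC 776–1457 is a Gateway entry clone built on the Invitrogen pENTR backbone. It carries a truncated fragment of the Drosophila melanogaster Patronin gene fused to eGFP. The name indicates that the fragment spans residues 776–1457 and includes the coiled-coil (CC) region of the protein, although the record does not define the boundaries further or say at which terminus the eGFP tag sits; the order of elements in the name suggests an N-terminal GFP. The plasmid is maintained in E. coli under kanamycin selection. Its copy number is listed as unknown, and no feature table is provided, so the origin of replication and the exact recombination sites are not documented here.

As an entry vector, this construct mainly serves as a shuttle rather than a direct expression plasmid. In the Gateway system the insert is normally flanked by attL sites, which allow an LR recombination reaction to transfer the GFP–Patronin cassette into a destination molecule. The stated purpose is transfer into the BaculoDirect system, where the entry clone recombines with linearized baculovirus DNA to generate recombinant virus for protein production in insect cells. The promoter that drives expression would therefore come from the baculoviral destination DNA, and no promoter is recorded for the plasmid itself. Patronin is a microtubule minus-end-binding protein. The associated work concerns how Patronin and the related CAMSAP proteins regulate minus-end dynamics, so this fluorescently tagged truncation is suited to producing recombinant protein for domain-mapping studies of that regulation.
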