Addgene plasmid #59052: pENTR-GFP-Patronin CC 776–1457
Purpose: for baculovirus expression of Patronin CC truncation (using Baculodirect kit from Invitrogen)
Depositing lab: Ron Vale. Depositing organization: University of California, San Francisco (UCSF). Publication: Regulation of microtubule minus-end dynamics by CAMSAPs and Patronin. Hendershott MC, Vale RD. Proc Natl Acad Sci U S A. 2014 Apr 22;111(16):5860-5. doi: 10.1073/pnas.1404133111. Epub 2014 Mar 26. PubMed 24706919.
Backbone
  Vector backbone: pENTR
  Backbone manufacturer: Invitrogen
  Vector type: Bacterial Expression, Insect Expression
Growth in bacteria
  Bacterial resistance: Kanamycin, 50 μg/mL
  Growth temperature: 37°C
  Growth strain: ccdB Survival
  Copy number: Unknown
Gene/Insert
  Gene/Insert name: Patronin
  Species: D. melanogaster (fly)
  Entrez Gene: Patronin (a.k.a. Dmel_CG33130, BcDNA:LD17191, CG18459, CG18460, CG18462, CG30102, CG33130, CG6516, Dmel\CG33130, Ssp4, l(2)k07433, ssp4)
  Tag / fusion protein: eGFP
  Cloning method: Gateway Cloning
  Sequencing primers: 5′ TGTAAAACGACGGCCAGT; 3′ CAGGAAACAGCTATGAC
Terms and licenses: Academic/Nonprofit Terms; Industry Terms: Not Available to Industry
How to cite: pENTR-GFP-Patronin CC 776–1457 was a gift from Ron Vale (Addgene plasmid # 59052 ; http://n2t.net/addgene:59052 ; RRID:Addgene_59052)
